Addgene plasmid #199457: pCA26-pLenti.CAG.-NLS-dCas13b-NLS-VPR-T2A-HaloTag
Purpose: Expression of dCas13-VPR in mammalian cells
Depositing lab: Baohui Chen. Depositing organization: Zhejiang University School of Medicine. Publication: Gene activation guided by nascent RNA-bound transcription factors. Liang Y, Xu H, Cheng T, Fu Y, Huang H, Qian W, Wang J, Zhou Y, Qian P, Yin Y, Xu P, Zou W, Chen B. Nat Commun. 2022 Nov 28;13(1):7329. doi: 10.1038/s41467-022-35041-7. PubMed 36443367.
Backbone
  Vector backbone: pHR
  Vector type: Mammalian Expression, Lentiviral
Growth in bacteria
  Bacterial resistance: Ampicillin, 100 μg/mL
  Growth temperature: 37°C
  Growth strain: NEB Stable
  Copy number: High Copy
Gene/Insert
  Gene/Insert name: dCas13 (alt name: dPspCas13b)
  Species: Synthetic
  Mutation: Nuclease-dead H133A and H1058A
  Promoter: CAG
  Tag / fusion protein: VPR-T2A-HaloTag (C terminal on insert)
  Cloning method: Gibson Cloning
Terms and licenses: Academic/Nonprofit Terms; Industry Terms: Not Available to Industry
How to cite: pCA26-pLenti.CAG.-NLS-dCas13b-NLS-VPR-T2A-HaloTag was a gift from Baohui Chen (Addgene plasmid # 199457 ; http://n2t.net/addgene:199457 ; RRID:Addgene_199457)
