[The description below was written by a language model from this plasmid's Addgene catalogue record and pLannotate feature annotations shown in this document.]
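Description:
pCA26-pLenti.CAG.-NLS-dCas13b-NLS-VPR-T2A-HaloTag is a 13.8 kb lentiviral transfer plasmid built on the pHR backbone for expressing a catalytically dead Cas13b transcriptional activator in mammalian cells. It is maintained in E. coli through a high-copy ColE1/pUC-type origin with ampicillin selection (AmpR), and also carries an f1 ori, an SV40 ori and remnants of a lac/T7/T3 cloning region. The viral portion follows a self-inactivating design. An RSV promoter drives a truncated HIV-1 5' LTR, followed by the Ψ packaging signal with a gag fragment, the RRE for Rev-dependent export of the genomic RNA, and the cPPT/CTS. Downstream of the payload lie a WPRE to enhance transcript expression, a ΔU3 3' LTR and an SV40 polyadenylation signal. No mammalian drug-selection marker is annotated.

The payload is driven by the CAG promoter, seen in the feature table as the CMV enhancer and the chicken β-actin/rabbit β-globin chimeric intron. The catalogue entry describes the insert as synthetic dPspCas13b carrying the nuclease-inactivating H133A and H1058A mutations, and the construct name indicates it is flanked by nuclear localization signals. This coding region falls in a stretch that the automated annotation leaves unlabelled. Fused to its C terminus is the VPR activator, of which the RELA (p65) fragment and the Epstein-Barr virus Rta activation domain are annotated, while the VP64 part is not called. A T2A peptide (named in the record, not annotated) then allows HaloTag to be co-translated as a separate protein, which can be labelled with chloroalkane ligands and could serve to mark expressing cells. The stated purpose is dCas13-VPR expression in mammalian cells. The associated publication concerns gene activation guided by transcription factors bound to nascent RNA.
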