Features (pLannotate 1.2.2; 29 found; start..end, strand, type, name):
      8..234     +  promoter       RSV promoter: Rous sarcoma virus enhancer/promoter
    235..415     +  LTR            5' LTR (truncated): truncated 5' long terminal repeat (LTR) from HIV-1
    462..587     +  misc_feature   HIV-1 Ψ: packaging signal of human immunodeficiency virus type 1
    571..934     +  CDS            HIV-1 gag (fragment): gag protein from human immunodeficiency virus 1; gag
   1080..1313    +  misc_feature   RRE: The Rev response element (RRE) of HIV-1 allows for Rev-dependent mRNA export from the nucleus to the cytoplasm.
   1690..1790    +  CDS            Rev (fragment): human immunodeficiency virus 1 (HIV-1) Rev protein; rev; enhances nuclear export of unspliced and incompletely spliced viral mRNAs
   1809..1926    +  misc_feature   cPPT/CTS: central polypurine tract and central termination sequence of HIV-1
   2035..2338    +  enhancer       CMV enhancer: human cytomegalovirus immediate early enhancer
   2616..3632    +  intron         chimeric intron: chimera between introns from chicken β-actin and rabbit β-globin
   3707..3749    +  misc_feature   MCS (fragment): multiple cloning site
   7309..8088    +  CDS            RELA (fragment): TF65_HUMAN - Also known as NFKB3. Experimental evidence at protein level: Swiss-Prot protein existence level 1. NF-kappa-B is a pleiotropic transcription factor present in almost all cell types and is the endpoint of a series of signal transduction events that are initiated by a vast array of stimuli related to many biological processes such as inflammation, immunity, differentiation, cell growth, tumorigenesis and apoptosis. NF-kappa-B is a homo- or heterodimeric complex formed by the Rel-like domain- containing proteins RELA/p65, RELB, NFKB1/p105, NFKB1/p50, REL and NFKB2/p52. The heterodime
   8107..8676    +  CDS            Rta AD: transcriptional activation domain from the human herpesvirus 4 (Epstein-Barr virus) replication and transcription activator Rta/BRLF1 (Hardwick et al., 1992; Chavez et al., 2015)
   8735..9620    +  CDS            HaloTag® (fragment): modified bacterial dehalogenase that forms covalent bonds with chloroalkane derivatives
   9693..10281   +  misc_feature   WPRE: woodchuck hepatitis virus posttranscriptional regulatory element
  10298..10366   +  CDS            nef (fragment): NEF_HV1Z2 - Experimental evidence at protein level: Swiss-Prot protein existence level 1. Extracellular Nef protein targets CD4(+) T-lymphocytes for apoptosis by interacting with CXCR4 surface receptors. From Human immunodeficiency virus type 1 group M subtype D (isolate Z2/CDC-Z34) (HIV-1).
  10368..10601   +  LTR            3' LTR (ΔU3): self-inactivating 3' long terminal repeat (LTR) from HIV-1
  10673..10794   +  polyA_signal   SV40 poly(A) signal: SV40 polyadenylation signal
  10834..10969   +  rep_origin     SV40 ori: SV40 origin of replication
  10990..11008   -  promoter       T7 promoter: promoter for bacteriophage T7 RNA polymerase
  11016..11171   +  CDS            lacZα (fragment): LacZα fragment of β-galactosidase; lacZ fragment
  11176..11604   +  rep_origin     f1 ori (sequence partly withheld): f1 bacteriophage origin of replication; arrow indicates direction of (+) strand synthesis
  11657..11761   +  promoter       AmpR promoter: bla
  11762..12622   +  CDS            AmpR: β-lactamase; bla; confers resistance to ampicillin, carbenicillin, and related antibiotics
  12793..13381   +  rep_origin     ori: high-copy-number ColE1/pMB1/pBR322/pUC origin of replication
  13564..13656   +  CDS            lacI (fragment): lac repressor; lacI; The lac repressor binds to the lac operator to inhibit transcription in E. coli. This inhibition can be relieved by adding lactose or isopropyl-β-D-thiogalactopyranoside (IPTG).
  13669..13690   +  protein_bind   CAP binding site: CAP binding activates transcription in the presence of cAMP. E. coli catabolite activator protein
  13705..13735   +  promoter       lac promoter: promoter for the E. coli lac operon
  13739..13761   +  protein_bind   lac operator (fragment): The lac repressor binds to the lac operator to inhibit transcription in E. coli. This inhibition can be relieved by adding lactose or isopropyl-β-D-thiogalactopyranoside (IPTG). lac repressor encoded by lacI
  13804..13822   +  promoter       T3 promoter: promoter for bacteriophage T3 RNA polymerase
>Addgene plasmid #199457 | pCA26-pLenti.CAG.-NLS-dCas13b-NLS-VPR-T2A-HaloTag | addgene full sequence | sequence record 392222 | Addgene NGS Result
AGCTTAATGTAGTCTTATGCAATACTCTTGTAGTCTTGCAACATGGTAACGATGAGTTAGCAACATGCCT
TACAAGGAGAGAAAAAGCACCGTGCATGCCGATTGGTGGAAGTAAGGTGGTACGATCGTGCCTTATTAGG
AAGGCAACAGACGGGTCTGACATGGATTGGACGAACCACTGAATTGCCGCATTGCAGAGATATTGTATTT
AAGTGCCTAGCTCGATACATAAACGGGTCTCTCTGGTTAGACCAGATCTGAGCCTGGGAGCTCTCTGGCT
AACTAGGGAACCCACTGCTTAAGCCTCAATAAAGCTTGCCTTGAGTGCTTCAAGTAGTGTGTGCCCGTCT
GTTGTGTGACTCTGGTAACTAGAGATCCCTCAGACCCTTTTAGTCAGTGTGGAAAATCTCTAGCAGTGGC
GCCCGAACAGGGACTTGAAAGCGAAAGGGAAACCAGAGGAGCTCTCTCGACGCAGGACTCGGCTTGCTGA
AGCGCGCACGGCAAGAGGCGAGGGGCGGCGACTGGTGAGTACGCCAAAAATTTTGACTAGCGGAGGCTAG
AAGGAGAGAGATGGGTGCGAGAGCGTCAGTATTAAGCGGGGGAGAATTAGATCGCGATGGGAAAAAATTC
GGTTAAGGCCAGGGGGAAAGAAAAAATATAAATTAAAACATATAGTATGGGCAAGCAGGGAGCTAGAACG
ATTCGCAGTTAATCCTGGCCTGTTAGAAACATCAGAAGGCTGTAGACAAATACTGGGACAGCTACAACCA
TCCCTTCAGACAGGATCAGAAGAACTTAGATCATTATATAATACAGTAGCAACCCTCTATTGTGTGCATC
AAAGGATAGAGATAAAAGACACCAAGGAAGCTTTAGACAAGATAGAGGAAGAGCAAAACAAAAGTAAGAC
CACCGCACAGCAAGCGGCCGCTGATCTTCAGACCTGGAGGAGGAGATATGAGGGACAATTGGAGAAGTGA
ATTATATAAATATAAAGTAGTAAAAATTGAACCATTAGGAGTAGCACCCACCAAGGCAAAGAGAAGAGTG
GTGCAGAGAGAAAAAAGAGCAGTGGGAATAGGAGCTTTGTTCCTTGGGTTCTTGGGAGCAGCAGGAAGCA
CTATGGGCGCAGCGTCAATGACGCTGACGGTACAGGCCAGACAATTATTGTCTGGTATAGTGCAGCAGCA
GAACAATTTGCTGAGGGCTATTGAGGCGCAACAGCATCTGTTGCAACTCACAGTCTGGGGCATCAAGCAG
CTCCAGGCAAGAATCCTGGCTGTGGAAAGATACCTAAAGGATCAACAGCTCCTGGGGATTTGGGGTTGCT
CTGGAAAACTCATTTGCACCACTGCTGTGCCTTGGAATGCTAGTTGGAGTAATAAATCTCTGGAACAGAT
TTGGAATCACACGACCTGGATGGAGTGGGACAGAGAAATTAACAATTACACAAGCTTAATACACTCCTTA
ATTGAAGAATCGCAAAACCAGCAAGAAAAGAATGAACAAGAATTATTGGAATTAGATAAATGGGCAAGTT
TGTGGAATTGGTTTAACATAACAAATTGGCTGTGGTATATAAAATTATTCATAATGATAGTAGGAGGCTT
GGTAGGTTTAAGAATAGTTTTTGCTGTACTTTCTATAGTGAATAGAGTTAGGCAGGGATATTCACCATTA
TCGTTTCAGACCCACCTCCCAACCCCGAGGGGACCCGACAGGCCCGAAGGAATAGAAGAAGAAGGTGGAG
AGAGAGACAGAGACAGATCCATTCGATTAGTGAACGGATCTCGACGGTATCGGTTAACTTTTAAAAGAAA
AGGGGGGATTGGGGGGTACAGTGCAGGGGAAAGAATAGTAGACATAATAGCAACAGACATACAAACTAAA
GAATTACAAAAACAAATTACAAAAATTCAAAATTTTATCGATCACGAGACTAGCCTCGAGAAGCTTGATA
ATTCTGCAGGAATCTAGTTATTAATAGTAATCAATTACGGGGTCATTAGTTCATAGCCCATATATGGAGT
TCCGCGTTACATAACTTACGGTAAATGGCCCGCCTGGCTGACCGCCCAACGACCCCCGCCCATTGACGTC
AATAATGACGTATGTTCCCATAGTAACGCCAATAGGGACTTTCCATTGACGTCAATGGGTGGAGTATTTA
CGGTAAACTGCCCACTTGGCAGTACATCAAGTGTATCATATGCCAAGTACGCCCCCTATTGACGTCAATG
ACGGTAAATGGCCCGCCTGGCATTATGCCCAGTACATGACCTTATGGGACTTTCCTACTTGGCAGTACAT
CTACGTATTAGTCATCGCTATTACCATGGTCGAGGTGAGCCCCACGTTCTGCTTCACTCTCCCCATCTCC
CCCCCCTCCCCACCCCCAATTTTGTATTTATTTATTTTTTAATTATTTTGTGCAGCGATGGGGGCGGGGG
GGGGGGGGGSGCGCGCCRGGSGGGGSGGGGSGGGGSGRGGGGSGGGGSGGGGSGRGGSGGRGRGGKGCGG
CGGCAGCCAATCAGAGCGGCGCGCTCCGAAAGTTTCCTTTTATGGCGAGGCGGCGGCGGCGGCGGCCCTA
TAAAAAGCGAAGCGCGCGGCGGGCGGGAGTCGCTGCGCGCTGCCTTCGCCCCGTGCCCCGCTCCGCCGCC
GCCTCGCGCCGCCCGCCCCGGCTCTGACTGACCGCGTTACTCCCACAGGTGAGCGGGCGGGACGGCCCTT
CTCCTCCGGGCTGTAATTAGCGCTTGGTTTAATGACGGCTTGTTTCTTTTCTGTGGCTGCGTGAAAGCCT
TGAGGGGCTCCGGGAGGGCCCTTTGTGCGGGGGGAGCGGCTCGGGGGGTGCGTGCGTGTGTGTGTGCGTG
GGGAGCGCCGCGTGCGGCTCCGCGCTGCCCGGCGGCTGTGAGCGCTGCGGGCGCGGCGCGGGGCTTTGTG
CGCTCCGCAGTGTGCGCGAGGGGAGCGCGGCCGGGGGCGGTGCCCCGCGGTGCGGGGGGGGCTGCGAGGG
GAACAAAGGCTGCGTGCGGGGTGTGTGCGTGGGGGGGTGAGCAGGGGGTGTGGGCGCGTCGGTCGGGCTG
CAACCCCCCCTGCACCCCCCTCCCCGAGTTGCTGAGCACGGCCCGGCTTCGGGTGCGGGGCTCCGTACGG
GGCGTGGCGCGGGGCTCGCCGTGCCGGGCGGGGGGTGGCGGCAGGKGGGGGTGCCGGGCGGGGCGGGGCC
GCCTCGGGCCGGGGRGGGCTCGGGGGRGGGGCGCGGCGGCCCCCGGAGCGCCGGCGGCTGTCGAGGCGCG
GCGAGCCGCAGCCATTGCCTTTTATGGTAATCGTGCGAGAGGGCGCAGGGACTTCCTTTGTCCCAAATCT
GTGCGGAGCCGAAATCTGGGAGGCGCCGCCGCACCCCCTCTAGCGGGCGCGGGGCGAAGCGGTGCGGCGC
CGGCAGGAAGGAAATGGGCGGGGAGGGCCTTCGTGCGTCGCCGCGCCGCCGTCCCCTTCTCCCTCTCCAG
CCTCGGGGCTGTCCGCGGGGGGACGGCTGCCTTCGGGGGGGACGGGGCAGGGCGGGGTTCGGCTTCTGGC
GTGTGACCGGCGGCTCTAGAGCCTCTGCTAACCATGTTCATGCCTTCTTCTTTTTCCTACAGCTCCTGGG
CAACGTGCTGGTTATTGTGCTGTCTCATCATTTTGGCAAAGAATTGATTTGATACCGCGGGCCCGGGATC
TCGAGCTCAAGCTTCGAATTCTGCAGTCGACGGTACCGCCACCATGCCCAAGAAGAAGCGCAAGGTGGGA
CGCGTCAACATCCCCGCTCTGGTGGAAAACCAGAAGAAGTACTTTGGCACCTACAGCGTGATGGCCATGC
TGAACGCTCAGACCGTGCTGGACCACATCCAGAAGGTGGCCGATATTGAGGGCGAGCAGAACGAGAACAA
CGAGAATCTGTGGTTTCACCCCGTGATGAGCCACCTGTACAACGCCAAGAACGGCTACGACAAGCAGCCC
GAGAAAACCATGTTCATCATCGAGCGGCTGCAGAGCTACTTCCCATTCCTGAAGATCATGGCCGAGAACC
AGAGAGAGTACAGCAACGGCAAGTACAAGCAGAACCGCGTGGAAGTGAACAGCAACGACATCTTCGAGGT
GCTGAAGCGCGCCTTCGGCGTGCTGAAGATGTACAGGGACCTGACCAACGCATACAAGACCTACGAGGAA
AAGCTGAACGACGGCTGCGAGTTCCTGACCAGCACAGAGCAACCTCTGAGCGGCATGATCAACAACTACT
ACACAGTGGCCCTGCGGAACATGAACGAGAGATACGGCTACAAGACAGAGGACCTGGCCTTCATCCAGGA
CAAGCGGTTCAAGTTCGTGAAGGACGCCTACGGCAAGAAAAAGTCCCAAGTGAATACCGGATTCTTCCTG
AGCCTGCAGGACTACAACGGCGACACACAGAAGAAGCTGCACCTGAGCGGAGTGGGAATCGCCCTGCTGA
TCTGCCTGTTCCTGGACAAGCAGTACATCAACATCTTTCTGAGCAGGCTGCCCATCTTCTCCAGCTACAA
TGCCCAGAGCGAGGAACGGCGGATCATCATCAGATCCTTCGGCATCAACAGCATCAAGCTGCCCAAGGAC
CGGATCCACAGCGAGAAGTCCAACAAGAGCGTGGCCATGGATATGCTCAACGAAGTGAAGCGGTGCCCCG
ACGAGCTGTTCACAACACTGTCTGCCGAGAAGCAGTCCCGGTTCAGAATCATCAGCGACGACCACAATGA
AGTGCTGATGAAGCGGAGCAGCGACAGATTCGTGCCTCTGCTGCTGCAGTATATCGATTACGGCAAGCTG
TTCGACCACATCAGGTTCCACGTGAACATGGGCAAGCTGAGATACCTGCTGAAGGCCGACAAGACCTGCA
TCGACGGCCAGACCAGAGTCAGAGTGATCGAGCAGCCCCTGAACGGCTTCGGCAGACTGGAAGAGGCCGA
GACAATGCGGAAGCAAGAGAACGGCACCTTCGGCAACAGCGGCATCCGGATCAGAGACTTCGAGAACATG
AAGCGGGACGACGCCAATCCTGCCAACTATCCCTACATCGTGGACACCTACACACACTACATCCTGGAAA
ACAACAAGGTCGAGATGTTTATCAACGACAAAGAGGACAGCGCCCCACTGCTGCCCGTGATCGAGGATGA
TAGATACGTGGTCAAGACAATCCCCAGCTGCCGGATGAGCACCCTGGAAATTCCAGCCATGGCCTTCCAC
ATGTTTCTGTTCGGCAGCAAGAAAACCGAGAAGCTGATCGTGGACGTGCACAACCGGTACAAGAGACTGT
TCCAGGCCATGCAGAAAGAAGAAGTGACCGCCGAGAATATCGCCAGCTTCGGAATCGCCGAGAGCGACCT
GCCTCAGAAGATCCTGGATCTGATCAGCGGCAATGCCCACGGCAAGGATGTGGACGCCTTCATCAGACTG
ACCGTGGACGACATGCTGACCGACACCGAGCGGAGAATCAAGAGATTCAAGGACGACCGGAAGTCCATTC
GGAGCGCCGACAACAAGATGGGAAAGAGAGGCTTCAAGCAGATCTCCACAGGCAAGCTGGCCGACTTCCT
GGCCAAGGACATCGTGCTGTTTCAGCCCAGCGTGAACGATGGCGAGAACAAGATCACCGGCCTGAACTAC
CGGATCATGCAGAGCGCCATTGCCGTGTACGATAGCGGCGACGATTACGAGGCCAAGCAGCAGTTCAAGC
TGATGTTCGAGAAGGCCCGGCTGATCGGCAAGGGCACAACAGAGCCTCATCCATTTCTGTACAAGGTGTT
CGCCCGCAGCATCCCCGCCAATGCCGTCGAGTTCTACGAGCGCTACCTGATCGAGCGGAAGTTCTACCTG
ACCGGCCTGTCCAACGAGATCAAGAAAGGCAACAGAGTGGATGTGCCCTTCATCCGGCGGGACCAGAACA
AGTGGAAAACACCCGCCATGAAGACCCTGGGCAGAATCTACAGCGAGGATCTGCCCGTGGAACTGCCCAG
ACAGATGTTCGACAATGAGATCAAGTCCCACCTGAAGTCCCTGCCACAGATGGAAGGCATCGACTTCAAC
AATGCCAACGTGACCTATCTGATCGCCGAGTACATGAAGAGAGTGCTGGACGACGACTTCCAGACCTTCT
ACCAGTGGAACCGCAACTACCGGTACATGGACATGCTTAAGGGCGAGTACGACAGAAAGGGCTCCCTGCA
GCACTGCTTCACCAGCGTGGAAGAGAGAGAAGGCCTCTGGAAAGAGCGGGCCTCCAGAACAGAGCGGTAC
AGAAAGCAGGCCAGCAACAAGATCCGCAGCAACCGGCAGATGAGAAACGCCAGCAGCGAAGAGATCGAGA
CAATCCTGGATAAGCGGCTGAGCAACAGCCGGAACGAGTACCAGAAAAGCGAGAAAGTGATCCGGCGCTA
CAGAGTGCAGGATGCCCTGCTGTTTCTGCTGGCCAAAAAGACCCTGACCGAACTGGCCGATTTCGACGGC
GAGAGGTTCAAACTGAAAGAAATCATGCCCGACGCCGAGAAGGGAATCCTGAGCGAGATCATGCCCATGA
GCTTCACCTTCGAGAAAGGCGGCAAGAAGTACACCATCACCAGCGAGGGCATGAAGCTGAAGAACTACGG
CGACTTCTTTGTGCTGGCTAGCGACAAGAGGATCGGCAACCTGCTGGAACTCGTGGGCAGCGACATCGTG
TCCAAAGAGGATATCATGGAAGAGTTCAACAAATACGACCAGTGCAGGCCCGAGATCAGCTCCATCGTGT
TCAACCTGGAAAAGTGGGCCTTCGACACATACCCCGAGCTGTCTGCCAGAGTGGACCGGGAAGAGAAGGT
GGACTTCAAGAGCATCCTGAAAATCCTGCTGAACAACAAGAACATCAACAAAGAGCAGAGCGACATCCTG
CGGAAGATCCGGAACGCCTTCGATGCAAACAATTACCCCGACAAAGGCGTGGTGGAAATCAAGGCCCTGC
CTGAGATCGCCATGAGCATCAAGAAGGCCTTTGGGGAGTACGCCATCATGAAGGGAAGCCTGCAGTCTAG
AGAGGGAGCTCCCAAGAAAAAGCGCAAGGTAACTAGTGACGCATTGGACGATTTTGATCTGGATATGCTG
GGAAGTGACGCCCTCGATGATTTTGACCTTGACATGCTTGGTTCGGATGCCCTTGATGACTTTGACCTCG
ACATGCTCGGCAGTGACGCCCTTGATGATTTCGACCTGGACATGCTGATTAACTCTAGAAGTTCCGGATC
TCCGAAAAAGAAACGCAAAGTTGGTAGCCAGTACCTGCCCGACACCGACGACCGGCACCGGATCGAGGAA
AAGCGGAAGCGGACCTACGAGACATTCAAGAGCATCATGAAGAAGTCCCCCTTCAGCGGCCCCACCGACC
CTAGACCTCCACCTAGAAGAATCGCCGTGCCCAGCAGATCCAGCGCCAGCGTGCCAAAACCTGCCCCCCA
GCCTTACCCCTTCACCAGCAGCCTGAGCACCATCAACTACGACGAGTTCCCTACCATGGTGTTCCCCAGC
GGCCAGATCTCTCAGGCCTCTGCTCTGGCTCCAGCCCCTCCTCAGGTGCTGCCTCAGGCTCCTGCTCCTG
CACCAGCTCCAGCCATGGTGTCTGCACTGGCTCAGGCACCAGCACCCGTGCCTGTGCTGGCTCCTGGACC
TCCACAGGCTGTGGCTCCACCAGCCCCTAAACCTACACAGGCCGGCGAGGGCACACTGTCTGAAGCTCTG
CTGCAGCTGCAGTTCGACGACGAGGATCTGGGAGCCCTGCTGGGAAACAGCACCGATCCTGCCGTGTTCA
CCGACCTGGCCAGCGTGGACAACAGCGAGTTCCAGCAGCTGCTGAACCAGGGCATCCCTGTGGCCCCTCA
CACCACCGAGCCCATGCTGATGGAATACCCCGAGGCCATCACCCGGCTCGTGACAGGCGCTCAGAGGCCT
CCTGATCCAGCTCCTGCCCCTCTGGGAGCACCAGGCCTGCCTAATGGACTGCTGTCTGGCGACGAGGACT
TCAGCTCTATCGCCGATATGGATTTCTCAGCCTTGCTGGGCTCTGGCAGCGGCAGCCGGGATTCCAGGGA
AGGGATGTTTTTGCCGAAGCCTGAGGCCGGCTCCGCTATTAGTGACGTGTTTGAGGGCCGCGAGGTGTGC
CAGCCAAAACGAATCCGGCCATTTCATCCTCCAGGAAGTCCATGGGCCAACCGCCCACTCCCCGCCAGCC
TCGCACCAACACCAACCGGTCCAGTACATGAGCCAGTCGGGTCACTGACCCCGGCACCAGTCCCTCAGCC
ACTGGATCCAGCGCCCGCAGTGACTCCCGAGGCCAGTCACCTGTTGGAGGATCCCGATGAAGAGACGAGC
CAGGCTGTCAAAGCCCTTCGGGAGATGGCCGATACTGTGATTCCCCAGAAGGAAGAGGCTGCAATCTGTG
GCCAAATGGACCTTTCCCATCCGCCCCCAAGGGGCCATCTGGATGAGCTGACAACCACACTTGAGTCCAT
GACCGAGGATCTGAACCTGGACTCACCCCTGACCCCGGAATTGAACGAGATTCTGGATACCTTCCTGAAC
GACGAGTGCCTCTTGCATGCCATGCATATCAGCACAGGACTGTCCATCTTCGACACATCTCTGTTTGGAT
CCGAGGGCAGAGGAAGTCTGCTAACATGCGGTGACGTCGAGGAGAATCCTGGCCCAGAAATCGGTACTGG
CTTTCCATTCGACCCCCATTATGTGGAAGTCCTGGGCGAGCGCATGCACTACGTCGATGTTGGTCCGCGC
GATGGCACCCCTGTGCTGTTCCTGCACGGTAACCCGACCTCCTCCTACGTGTGGCGCAACATCATCCCGC
ATGTTGCACCGACCCATCGCTGCATTGCTCCAGACCTGATCGGTATGGGCAAATCCGACAAACCAGACCT
GGGTTATTTCTTCGACGACCACGTCCGCTTCATGGATGCCTTCATCGAAGCCCTGGGTCTGGAAGAGGTC
GTCCTGGTCATTCACGACTGGGGCTCCGCTCTGGGTTTCCACTGGGCCAAGCGCAATCCAGAGCGCGTCA
AAGGTATTGCATTTATGGAGTTCATCCGCCCTATCCCGACCTGGGACGAATGGCCAGAATTTGCCCGCGA
GACCTTCCAGGCCTTCCGCACCACCGACGTCGGCCGCAAGCTGATCATCGATCAGAACGTTTTTATCGAG
GGTACGCTGCCGATGGGTGTCGTCCGCCCGCTGACTGAAGTCGAGATGGACCATTACCGCGAGCCGTTCC
TGAATCCTGTTGACCGCGAGCCACTGTGGCGCTTCCCAAACGAGCTGCCAATCGCCGGTGAGCCAGCGAA
CATCGTCGCGCTGGTCGAAGAATACATGGACTGGCTGCACCAGTCCCCTGTCCCGAAGCTGCTGTTCTGG
GGCACCCCAGGCGTTCTGATCCCACCGGCCGAAGCCGCTCGCCTGGCCAAAAGCCTGCCTAACTGCAAGG
CTGTGGACATCGGCCCGGGTCTGAATCTGCTGCAAGAAGACAACCCGGACCTGATCGGCAGCGAGATCGC
GCGCTGGCTGTCTACTCTGGAGATTTCCGGTTAATGTACAAGTGAAAGCTTAATTAGCTGAGCTTGGACT
CCTGTTGAAAGGGCGAATTCTGCAGATTCGACAATCAACCTCTGGATTACAAAATTTGTGAAAGATTGAC
TGGTATTCTTAACTATGTTGCTCCTTTTACGCTATGTGGATACGCTGCTTTAATGCCTTTGTATCATGCT
ATTGCTTCCCGTATGGCTTTCATTTTCTCCTCCTTGTATAAATCCTGGTTGCTGTCTCTTTATGAGGAGT
TGTGGCCCGTTGTCAGGCAACGTGGCGTGGTGTGCACTGTGTTTGCTGACGCAACCCCCACTGGTTGGGG
CATTGCCACCACCTGTCAGCTCCTTTCCGGGACTTTCGCTTTCCCCCTCCCTATTGCCACGGCGGAACTC
ATCGCCGCCTGCCTTGCCCGCTGCTGGACAGGGGCTCGGCTGTTGGGCACTGACAATTCCGTGGTGTTGT
CGGGGAAGCTGACGTCCTTTCCATGGCTGCTCGCCTGTGTTGCCACCTGGATTCTGCGCGGGACGTCCTT
CTGCTACGTCCCTTCGGCCCTCAATCCAGCGGACCTTCCTTCCCGCGGCCTGCTGCCGGCTCTGCGGCCT
CTTCCGCGTCTTCGCCTTCGCCCTCAGACGAGTCGGATCTCCCTTTGGGCCGCCTCCCCGCCTGGAATTC
GAGCTCGGTACCTTTAAGACCAATGACTTACAAGGCAGCTGTAGATCTTAGCCACTTTTTAAAAGAAAAG
GGGGGACTGGAAGGGCTAATTCACTCCCAACGAAGACAAGATCTGCTTTTTGCTTGTACTGGGTCTCTCT
GGTTAGACCAGATCTGAGCCTGGGAGCTCTCTGGCTAACTAGGGAACCCACTGCTTAAGCCTCAATAAAG
CTTGCCTTGAGTGCTTCAAGTAGTGTGTGCCCGTCTGTTGTGTGACTCTGGTAACTAGAGATCCCTCAGA
CCCTTTTAGTCAGTGTGGAAAATCTCTAGCAGTAGTAGTTCATGTCATCTTATTATTCAGTATTTATAAC
TTGCAAAGAAATGAATATCAGAGAGTGAGAGGAACTTGTTTATTGCAGCTTATAATGGTTACAAATAAAG
CAATAGCATCACAAATTTCACAAATAAAGCATTTTTTTCACTGCATTCTAGTTGTGGTTTGTCCAAACTC
ATCAATGTATCTTATCATGTCTGGCTCTAGCTATCCCGCCCCTAACTCCGCCCATCCCGCCCCTAACTCC
GCCCAGTTCCGCCCATTCTCCGCCCCATGGCTGACTAATTTTTTTTATTTATGCAGAGGCCGAGGCCGCC
TCGGCCTCTGAGCTATTCCAGAAGTAGTGAGGAGGCTTTTTTGGAGGCCTAGGGACGTACCCAATTCGCC
CTATAGTGAGTCGTATTACGCGCGCTCACTGGCCGTCGTTTTACAACGTCGTGACTGGGAAAACCCTGGC
GTTACCCAACTTAATCGCCTTGCAGCACATCCCCCTTTCGCCAGCTGGCGTAATAGCGAAGAGGCCCGCA
CCGATCGCCCTTCCCAACAGTTGCGCAGCCTGAATGGCGAATGGG
[124 nt withheld, positions 11176-11299]
C
[91 nt withheld, positions 11301-11391]
A
[49 nt withheld, positions 11393-11441]
CCTTTGACGTTGGAGTCCACGTTCTTT
[37 nt withheld, positions 11469-11505]
ACCCTATCTCGGTCTATTCTTTTGATTTATAAGGGATTTTGCCGATTTCGGCCTATTGGTTAAAAAATGA
GCTGATTTAACAAAAATTTAACGCGAATTTTAACAAAATATTAACGCTTACAATTTAGGTGGCACTTTTC
GGGGAAATGTGCGCGGAACCCCTATTTGTTTATTTTTCTAAATACATTCAAATATGTATCCGCTCATGAG
ACAATAACCCTGATAAATGCTTCAATAATATTGAAAAAGGAAGAGTATGAGTATTCAACATTTCCGTGTC
GCCCTTATTCCCTTTTTTGCGGCATTTTGCCTTCCTGTTTTTGCTCACCCAGAAACGCTGGTGAAAGTAA
AAGATGCTGAAGATCAGTTGGGTGCACGAGTGGGTTACATCGAACTGGATCTCAACAGCGGTAAGATCCT
TGAGAGTTTTCGCCCCGAAGAACGTTTTCCAATGATGAGCACTTTTAAAGTTCTGCTATGTGGCGCGGTA
TTATCCCGTATTGACGCCGGGCAAGAGCAACTCGGTCGCCGCATACACTATTCTCAGAATGACTTGGTTG
AGTACTCACCAGTCACAGAAAAGCATCTTACGGATGGCATGACAGTAAGAGAATTATGCAGTGCTGCCAT
AACCATGAGTGATAACACTGCGGCCAACTTACTTCTGACAACGATCGGAGGACCGAAGGAGCTAACCGCT
TTTTTGCACAACATGGGGGATCATGTAACTCGCCTTGATCGTTGGGAACCGGAGCTGAATGAAGCCATAC
CAAACGACGAGCGTGACACCACGATGCCTGTAGCAATGGCAACAACGTTGCGCAAACTATTAACTGGCGA
ACTACTTACTCTAGCTTCCCGGCAACAATTAATAGACTGGATGGAGGCGGATAAAGTTGCAGGACCACTT
CTGCGCTCGGCCCTTCCGGCTGGCTGGTTTATTGCTGATAAATCTGGAGCCGGTGAGCGTGGGTCTCGCG
GTATCATTGCAGCACTGGGGCCAGATGGTAAGCCCTCCCGTATCGTAGTTATCTACACGACGGGGAGTCA
GGCAACTATGGATGAACGAAATAGACAGATCGCTGAGATAGGTGCCTCACTGATTAAGCATTGGTAACTG
TCAGACCAAGTTTACTCATATATACTTTAGATTGATTTAAAACTTCATTTTTAATTTAAAAGGATCTAGG
TGAAGATCCTTTTTGATAATCTCATGACCAAAATCCCTTAACGTGAGTTTTCGTTCCACTGAGCGTCAGA
CCCCGTAGAAAAGATCAAAGGATCTTCTTGAGATCCTTTTTTTCTGCGCGTAATCTGCTGCTTGCAAACA
AAAAAACCACCGCTACCAGCGGTGGTTTGTTTGCCGGATCAAGAGCTACCAACTCTTTTTCCGAAGGTAA
CTGGCTTCAGCAGAGCGCAGATACCAAATACTGTTCTTCTAGTGTAGCCGTAGTTAGGCCACCACTTCAA
GAACTCTGTAGCACCGCCTACATACCTCGCTCTGCTAATCCTGTTACCAGTGGCTGCTGCCAGTGGCGAT
AAGTCGTGTCTTACCGGGTTGGACTCAAGACGATAGTTACCGGATAAGGCGCAGCGGTCGGGCTGAACGG
GGGGTTCGTGCACACAGCCCAGCTTGGAGCGAACGACCTACACCGAACTGAGATACCTACAGCGTGAGCT
ATGAGAAAGCGCCACGCTTCCCGAAGGGAGAAAGGCGGACAGGTATCCGGTAAGCGGCAGGGTCGGAACA
GGAGAGCGCACGAGGGAGCTTCCAGGGGGAAACGCCTGGTATCTTTATAGTCCTGTCGGGTTTCGCCACC
TCTGACTTGAGCGTCGATTTTTGTGATGCTCGTCAGGGGGGCGGAGCCTATGGAAAAACGCCAGCAACGC
GGCCTTTTTACGGTTCCTGGCCTTTTGCTGGCCTTTTGCTCACATGTTCTTTCCTGCGTTATCCCCTGAT
TCTGTGGATAACCGTATTACCGCCTTTGAGTGAGCTGATACCGCTCGCCGCAGCCGAACGACCGAGCGCA
GCGAGTCAGTGAGCGAGGAAGCGGAAGAGCGCCCAATACGCAAACCGCCTCTCCCCGCGCGTTGGCCGAT
TCATTAATGCAGCTGGCACGACAGGTTTCCCGACTGGAAAGCGGGCAGTGAGCGCAACGCAATTAATGTG
AGTTAGCTCACTCATTAGGCACCCCAGGCTTTACACTTTATGCTTCCGGCTCGTATGTTGTGTGGAATTG
TGAGCGGATAACAATTTCACACAGGAAACAGCTATGACCATGATTACGCCAAGCGCGCAATTAACCCTCA
CTAAAGGGAACAAAAGCTGGAGCTGCA
